>Addgene plasmid #53301 | pAC-CANTHipi | depositor full sequence | sequence record 99820 | pAC-CANTHipi sequence 11140 bps
GAATTCCGGATGAGCATTCATCAGGCGGGCAAGAATGTGAATAAAGGCCGGATAAAACTTGTGCTTATTT
TTCTTTACGGTCTTTAAAAAGGCCGTAATATCCAGCTGAACGGTCTGGTTATAGGTACATTGAGCAACTG
ACTGAAATGCCTCAAAATGTTCTTTACGATGCCATTGGGATATATCAACGGTGGTATATCCAGTGATTTT
TTTCTCCATTTTAGCTTCCTTAGCTCCTGAAAATCTCGATAACTCAAAAAATACGCCCGGTAGTGATCTT
ATTTCATTATGGTGAAAGTTGGAACCTCTTACGTGCCGATCAACGTCTCATTTTCGCCAAAAGTTGGCCC
AGGGCTTCCCGGTATCAACAGGGACACCAGGATTTATTTATTCTGCGAAGTGATCTTCCGTCACAGGTAT
TTATTCGGCGCAAAGTGCGTCGGGTGATGCTGCCAACTTACTGATTTAGTGTATGATGGTGTTTTTGAGG
TGCTCCAGTGGCTTCTGTTTCTATCAGCTGTCCCTCCTGTTCAGCTACTGACGGGGTGGTGCGTAACGGC
AAAAGCACCGCCGGACATCAGCGCTAGCGGAGTGTATACTGGCTTACTATGTTGGCACTGATGAGGGTGT
CAGTGAAGTGCTTCATGTGGCAGGAGAAAAAAGGCTGCACCGGTGCGTCAGCAGAATATGTGATACAGGA
TATATTCCGCTTCCTCGCTCACTGACTCGCTACGCTCGGTCGTTCGACTGCGGCGAGCGGAAATGGCTTA
CGAACGGGGCGGAGATTTCCTGGAAGATGCCAGGAAGATACTTAACAGGGAAGTGAGAGGGCCGCGGCAA
AGCCGTTTTTCCATAGGCTCCGCCCCCCTGACAAGCATCACGAAATCTGACGCTCAAATCAGTGGTGGCG
AAACCCGACAGGACTATAAAGATACCAGGCGTTTCCCCCTGGCGGCTCCCTCGTGCGCTCTCCTGTTCCT
GCCTTTCGGTTTACCGGTGTCATTCCGCTGTTATGGCCGCGTTTGTCTCATTCCACGCCTGACACTCAGT
TCCGGGTAGGCAGTTCGCTCCAAGCTGGACTGTATGCACGAACCCCCCGTTCAGTCCGACCGCTGCGCCT
TATCCGGTAACTATCGTCTTGAGTCCAACCCGGAAAGACATGCAAAAGCACCACTGGCAGCAGCCACTGG
TAATTGATTTAGAGGAGTTAGTCTTGAAGTCATGCGCCGGTTAAGGCTAAACTGAAAGGACAAGTTTTGG
TGACTGCGCTCCTCCAAGCCAGTTACCTCGGTTCAAAGAGTTGGTAGCTCAGAGAACCTTCGAAAAACCG
CCCTGCAAGGCGGTTTTTTCGTTTTCAGAGCAAGAGATTACGCGCAGACCAAAACGATCTCAAGAAGATC
ATCTTATTAATCAGATAAAATATTTCTAGATTTCAGTGCAATTTATCTCTTCAAATGTAGCACCTGAAGT
CAGCCCCATACGATATAAGTTGTAATTCTCATGTTTGACAGCTTATCATCGATAAGCTATCTCGGTAGTG
GGATACGACGATACCGAAGACAGCTCATGTTATATCCCGCCGTCAACCACCATCAAACAGGATTTTCGCC
TGCTGGGGCAAACCAGCGTGGACCGCTTGCTGCAACTCTCTCAGGGCCAGGCGGTGAAGGGCAATCAGCT
GTTGCCCGTCTCACTGGTGAAAAGAAAAACCACCCTGGCGCCCAATACGCAAACCGCCTCTCCCCGCGCG
TTGGCCGATTCATTAATGCAGCTGGCACGACAGGTTTCCCGACTGGAAAGCGGGCAGTGAGCGCAACGCA
ATTAATGTGAGTTAGCGCGAATTGATCTGGTTTGACAGCTTATCATCGACTGCACGGTGCACCAATGCTT
CTGGCGTCAGGCAGCCATCGGAAGCTGTGGTATGGCTGTGCAGGTCGTAAATCACTGCATAATTCGTGTC
GCTCAAGGCGCACTCCCGTTCTGGATAATGTTTTTTGCGCCGACATCATAACGGTTCTGGCAAATATTCT
GAAATGAGCTGTTGACAATTAATCATCCGGCTCGTATAATGTGTGGAATTGTGAGCGGATAACAATTTCA
CACAGGAAACAGCGCCGCTGAGAAAAAGCGAAGCGGCACTGCTCTTTAACAATTTATCAGACAATCTGTG
TGGGCACTCGACCGGAATTATCGATTAACTTTATTATTAAAAATTAAAGAGGTATATATTAATGTATCGA
TTAAATAAGGAGGAATAAACCATGGGGGGTTCTCATCATCATCATCATCATGGTATGGCTAGCATGACTG
GTGGACAGCAAATGGGTCGGGATCTGTACGACGATGACGATAAGGATCGATGGGGATCCGAGCTCAAGCG
TTTGTGCGCCTCGACGTGGCCAGTCTGCACTGCCTTGAACCCGCGAGTCTCCCGCCGCACTGACTGCCAT
AGCACAGCTAGACGAATGCAGCTAGCAGCGACAGTAATGTTGGAGCAGCTTACCGGAAGCGCTGAGGCAC
TCAAGGAGAAGGAGAAGGAGGTTGCAGGCAGCTCTGACGTGTTGCGTACATGGGCGACCCAGTACTCGCT
TCCGTCAGAAGAGTCAGACGCGGCCCGCCCGGGACTGAAGAATGCCTACAAGCCACCACCTTCCGACACA
AAGGGCATCACAATGGCGCTAGCTGTCATCGGCTCCTGGGCCGCAGTGTTCCTCCACGCCATTTTTCAAA
TCAAGCTTCCGACCTCCTTGGACCAGCTGCACTGGCTGCCCGTGTCAGATGCCACAGCTCAGCTGGTTAG
CGGCAGCAGCAGCCTGCTGCACATCGTCGTAGTATTCTTTGTCCTGGAGTTCCTGTACACAGGCCTTTTT
ATCACCACGCATGATGCTATGCATGGCACCATCGCCATGAGAAACAGGCAGCTTAATGACTTCTTGGGCA
GAGTATGCATCTCCTTGTACGCCTGGTTTGATTACAACATGCTGCACCGCAAGCATTGGGAGCACCACAA
CCACACTGGCGAGGTGGGCAAGGACCCTGACTTCCACAGGGGAAACCCTGGCATTGTGCCCTGGTTTGCC
AGCTTCATGTCCAGCTACATGTCGATGTGGCAGTTTGCGCGCCTCGCATGGTGGACGGTGGTCATGCAGC
TGCTGGGTGCGCCAATGGCGAACCTGCTGGTGTTCATGGCGGCCGCGCCCATCCTGTCCGCCTTCCGCTT
GTTCTACTTTGGCACGTACATGCCCCACAAGCCTGAGCCTGGCGCCGCGTCAGGCTCTTCACCAGCCGTC
ATGAACTGGTGGAAGTCGCGCACTAGCCAGGCGTCCGACCTGGTCAGCTTTCTGACCTGCTACCACTTCG
ACCTGCACTGGGAGCACCACCGCTGGCCCTTCGCCCCCTGGTGGGAGCTGCCCAACTGCCGCCGCCTGTC
TGGCCGAGGTCTGGTTCCTGCCTAGCTGGACACACAGCTTTAATGCGGTAGTTTATCACAGTTAAATTGC
TAACGCAGTCAGGCACCGTGTATGAAATCTAACAATGCGCTCATCGTCATCCTCGGCACCGTCACCCTGG
ATGCTGTAGGCATAGGCTTGGTTATGCCGGTACTGCCGGGCCTCTTGCGGGATATCGTCCATTCCGACAG
CATCGCCAGTCACTATGGCGTGCTGCTAGCGCTATATGCGTTGATGCAATTTCTATGCGCACCCGTTCTC
GGAGCACTGTCCGACCGCTTTGGCCGCCGCCCAGTCCTGCTCGCTTCGCTACTTGGAGCCACTATCGACT
ACGCGATCATGGCGACCACACCCGTCCTGTGGATCTAAAGGCACAGCGTCTCATGCTTCGCACAATGTAA
AACTGCTTCAGAACCTGGCGAGAGCTATCCGCGCGGTCTACGGTTAACTGATACTAAAAGACAATTCAGC
GGGTAACCTTGCAATGGTGAGTGGCAGTAAAGCGGGCGTTTCGCCTCATCGCGAAATAGAAGTAATGAGA
CAATCCATTGACGATCACCTGGCTGGCCTGTTACCTGAAACCGACAGCCAGGATATCGTCAGCCTTGCGA
TGCGTGAAGGCGTCATGGCACCCGGTAAACGGATCCGTCCGCTGCTGATGCTGCTGGCCGCCCGCGACCT
CCGCTACCAGGGCAGTATGCCTACGCTGCTCGATCTCGCCTGCGCCGTTGAACTGACCCATACCGCGTCG
CTGATGCTCGACGACATGCCCTGCATGGACAACGCCGAGCTGCGCCGCGGTCAGCCCACTACCCACAAAA
AATTTGGTGAGAGCGTGGCGATCCTTGCCTCCGTTGGGCTGCTCTCTAAAGCCTTTGGTCTGATCGCCGC
CACCGGCGATCTGCCGGGGGAGAGGCGTGCCCAGGCGGTCAACGAGCTCTCTACCGCCGTGGGCGTGCAG
GGCCTGGTACTGGGGCAGTTTCGCGATCTTAACGATGCCGCCCTCGACCGTACCCCTGACGCTATCCTCA
GCACCAACCACCTCAAGACCGGCATTCTGTTCAGCGCGATGCTGCAGATCGTCGCCATTGCTTCCGCCTC
GTCGCCGAGCACGCGAGAGACGCTGCACGCCTTCGCCCTCGACTTCGGCCAGGCGTTTCAACTGCTGGAC
GATCTGCGTGACGATCACCCGGAAACCGGTAAAGATCGCAATAAGGACGCGGGAAAATCGACGCTGGTCA
ACCGGCTGGGCGCAGACGCGGCCCGGCAAAAGCTGCGCGAGCATATTGATTCCGCCGACAAACACCTCAC
TTTTGCCTGTCCGCAGGGCGGCGCCATCCGACAGTTTATGCATCTGTGGTTTGGCCATCACCTTGCCGAC
TGGTCACCGGTCATGAAAATCGCCTGATACCGCCCTTTTGGGTTCAAGCAGTACATAACGATGGAACCAC
ATTACAGGAGTAGTGATGAATGAAGGACGAGCGCCTTGTTCAGCGTAAGAACGATCATCTGGATATCGTT
CTCGACCCCCGTCGCGCCGTAACTCAGGCTAGCGCAGGTTTTGAGCGCTGGCGCTTTACCCACTGCGCCC
TGCCAGAGCTGAATTTTAGCGACATCACGCTGGAAACCACCTTCCTGAATCGGCAGCTACAGGCTCCGCT
GCTGATCAGCTCCATGACCGGCGGCGTTGAGCGCTCGCGCCATATCAACCGCCACCTCGCCGAGGCGGCG
CAGGTGCTAAAAATTGCGATGGGGGTGGGCTCCCAGCGCGTCGCCATTGAGAGCGACGCGGGCTTAGGGC
TGGATAAAACCCTGCGGCAGCTGGCTCCGGACGTGCCGCTGCTGGCGAACCTCGGCGCGGCGCAGCTGAC
CGGCAGAAAAGGTATTGATTACGCCCGACGGGCCGTGGAGATGATCGAGGCGGATGCGCTGATTGTGCAC
CTAAACCCGCTGCAGGAGGCGCTACAGCCCGGCGGCGATCGCGACTGGCGCGGACGGCTGGCGGCTATTG
AAACTCTGGTCCGCGAGCTGCCCGTTCCGCTGGTGGTGAAAGAGGTGGGAGCCGGTATCTCCCGAACCGT
GGCCGGGCAGCTGATCGATGCCGGCGTTACCGTGATTGACGTCGCGGGCGCGGGCGGCACCAGCTGGGCC
GCCGTTGAAGGCGAGCGGGCGGCCACCGAGCAGCAGCGCAGCGTGGCCAACGTCTTTGCCGACTGGGGGA
TCCCCACCGCTGAGGCGCTGGTTGACATTGCCGAGGCCTGGCCGCAGATGCCCCTTATTGCCTCGGGCGG
GATTAAAAACGGCGTCGACGCGGCGAAAGCGCTGCGGCTCGGCGCGTGCATGGTAGGGCAGGCCGCCGCC
GTGCTCGGCAGCGCAGGCGTCTCCACGGAGAAGGTGATCGATCACTTCAACGTGATTATTGAGCAGCTGC
GGGTGGCCTGCTTCTGCACCGGCAGCCGCAGCCTGAGCGATCTAAAGCAGGCTGATATCCGCTATGTGCG
GGATACGCCATGAGCCATTTTGCCATTGTGGCACCGCCGCTCTACAGTCATGCGGTGGCGCTGCATGCCC
TGGCGCTGGAGATGGCCCAACGCGGCCACTCGACCAGCCGCGCTACGTTGCCGAGGCTAATCTGGTGATC
ACCCACGGCGGTCTCAATACCGTACTGGATGCGCTGGCTGCCGCGACGCCGGTGCTGGCGGTGCCACTCT
CTTTCGACCAGCCCGCCGTGGCTGCCCGGCTGGTCTATAACGGGCTGGGTCGCCGGGTATCGCGCTTTGC
CAGACAGCAGACGCTGGCGGATGAGATTGCCCAACTGCTGGGGGATGAGACGCTGCATCAGCGTCTGGCG
ACGGCCCGCCAGCAGCTTAACGACGCCGGGGGCACGCCCCGTGCGGCGACCCTGATTGAACAGGCCATAG
CAGGGAGTGAGAGCGTATCGTGAGGGATCTGATTTTAGTCGGCGGCGGCCTGGCCAACGGGCTGATCGCC
TGGCGTCTGCGCCAGCGCTACCCGCAGCTTAACCTGCTGCTGATCGAGGCCGGGGAGCAGCCCGGCGGGA
ACCATACCTGGTCATTCCATGAAGACGATCTGACTCCCGGGCAGCACGCCTGGCTGGCCCCGCTGGTGGC
CCACGCCTGGCCGGGCTATGAGGTGCAGTTTCCCGATCTTCGCCGTCGCCTCGCGCGCGGCTACTACTCC
ATTACCTCAGAGCGCTTTGCCGAGGCCCTGCATCAGGCGCTGGGGGAGAACATCTGGCTAAACTGTTCGG
TGAGCGAGGTGTTACCCAATAGCGTGCGCCTTGCCAACGGTGAGGCGCTGCTTGCCGGAGCGGTGATTGA
CGGACGCGGCGTGACCGCCAGTTCGGCGATGCAAACCGGCTATCAGCTCTTTCTTGGTCAGCAGTGGCGG
CTGACACAGCCCCACGGCCTGACCGTACCGATCCTGATGGATGCCACGGTGGCGCAGCAGCAGGGCTATC
GCTTTGTCTACACGCTGCCGCTCTCCGCCGACACGCTGCTGATCGAGGATACGCGCTACGCCAATGTCCC
GCAGCGTGATGATAATGCCCTACGCCAGACGGTTACCGACTATGCTCACAGCAAAGGGTGGCAGCTGGCC
CAGCTTGAACGCGAGGAGACCGGCTGTCTGCCGATTACCCTGGCGGGTGACATCCAGGCTCTGTGGGCCG
ATGCGCCGGGCGTGCCGCGCTCGGGAATGCGGGCTGGGCTATTTCACCCTACCACTGGCTATTCGCTGCC
GCTGGCGGTGGCCCTTGCCGACGCGATTGCCGACAGCCCGCGGCTGGGCAGCGTTCCGCTCTATCAGCTC
ACCCGGCAGTTTGCCGAACGCCACTGGCGCAGGCAGGGATTCTTCCGCCTGCTGAACCGGATGCTTTTCC
TGGCCGGGCGCGAGGAGAACCGCTGGCGGGTGATGCAGCGCTTTTATGGGCTGCCGGAGCCCACCGTAGA
GCGCTTTTACGCCGGTCGGCTCTCTCTCTTTGATAAGGCCCGCATTTTGACGGGCAAGCCACCGGTTCCG
CTGGGCGAAGCCTGGCGGGCGGCGCTGAACCATTTTCCTGACAGACGAGATAAAGGATGAAAAAAACCGT
TGTGATTGGCGCAGGCTTTGGTGGCCTGGCGCTGGCGATTCGCCTGCAGGCGGCAGGGATCCCAACCGTA
CTGCTGGAGCAGCGGGACAAGCCCGGCGGTCGGGCCTACGTCTGGCATGACCAGGGCTTTACCTTTGACG
CCGGGCCGACGGTGATCACCGATCCTACCGCGCTTGAGGCGCTGTTCACCCTGGCCGGCAGGCGCATGGA
GGATTACGTCAGGCTGCTGCCGGTAAAACCCTTCTACCGACTCTGCTGGGAGTCCGGGAAGACCCTCGAC
TATGCTAACGACAGCGCCGAGCTTGAGGCGCAGATTACCCAGTTCAACCCCCGCGACGTCGAGGGCTACC
GGCGCTTTCTGGCTTACTCCCAGGCGGTATTCCAGGAGGGATATTTGCGCCTCGGCAGCGTGCCGTTCCT
CTCTTTTCGCGACATGCTGCGCGCCGGGCCGCAGCTGCTTAAGCTCCAGGCGTGGCAGAGCGTCTACCAG
TCGGTTTCGCGCTTTATTGAGGATGAGCATCTGCGGCAGGCCTTCTCGTTCCACTCCCTGCTGGTAGGCG
GCAACCCCTTCACCACCTCGTCCATCTACACCCTGATCCACGCCCTTGAGCGGGAGTGGGGGGTCTGGTT
CCCTGAGGGCGGCACCGGGGCGCTGGTGAACGGCATGGTGAAGCTGTTTACCGATCTGGGCGGGGAGATC
GAACTCAACGCCCGGGTCGAAGAGCTGGTGGTGGCCGATAACCGCGTAAGCCAGGTCCGGCTGGCGGATG
GTCGGATCTTTGACACCGACGCCGTAGCCTCGAACGCTGACGTGGTGAACACCTATAAAAAGCTGCTCGG
CCACCATCCGGTGGGGCAGAAGCGGGCGGCAGCGCTGGAGCGCAAGAGCATGAGCAACTCGCTGTTTGTG
CTCTACTTCGGCCTGAACCAGCCTCATTCCCAGCTGGCGCACCATACCATCTGTTTTGGTCCCCGCTACC
GGGAGCTGATCGACGAGATCTTTACCGGCAGCGCGCTGGCGGATGACTTCTCGCTCTACCTGCACTCGCC
CTGCGTGACCGATCCCTCGCTCGCGCCTCCCGGCTGCGCCAGCTTCTACGTGCTGGCCCCGGTGCCGCAT
CTTGGCAACGCGCCGCTGGACTGGGCGCAGGAGGGGCCGAAGCTGCGCGACCGCATCTTTGACTACCTTG
AAGAGCGCTATATGCCCGGCCTGCGTAGCCAGCTGGTGACCCAGCGGATCTTTACCCCGGCAGACTTCCA
CGACACGCTGGATGCGCATCTGGGATCGGCCTTCTCCATCGAGCCGCTGCTGACCCAAAGCGCCTGGTTC
CGCCCGCACAACCGCGACAGCGACATTGCCAACCTCTACCTGGTGGGCGCAGGTACTCACCCTGGGGCGG
GCATTCCTGGCGTAGTGGCCTCGGCGAAAGCCACCGCCAGCCTGATGATTGAGGATCTGCAATGAGCCAA
CCGCCGCTGCTTGACCACGCCACGCAGACCATGGCCAACGGCTCGAAAAGTTTTGCCACCGCTGCGAAGC
TGTTCGACCCGGCCACCCGCCGTAGCGTGCTGATGCTCTACACCTGGTGCCGCCACTGCGATGACGTCAT
TGACGACCAGACCCACGGCTTCGCCAGCGAGGCCGCGGCGGAGGAGGAGGCCACCCAGCGCCTGGCCCGG
CTGCGCACGCTGACCCTGGCGGCGTTTGAAGGGGCCGAGATGCAGGATCCGGCCTTCGCTGCCTTTCAGG
AGGTGGCGCTGACCCACGGTATTACGCCCCGCATGGCGCTCGATCACCTCGACGGCTTTGCGATGGACGT
GGCTCAGACCCGCTATGTCACCTTTGAGGATACGCTGCGCTACTGCTATCACGTGGCGGGCGTGGTGGGT
CTGATGATGGCCAGGGTGATGGGCGTGCGGGATGAGCGGGTGCTGGATCGCGCCTGCGATCTGGGGCTGG
CCTTCCAGCTGACGAATATCGCCCGGGATATTATTGACGATGCGGCTATTGACCGCTGCTATCTGCCCGC
CGAGTGGCTGCAGGATGCCGGGCTGACCCCGGAGAACTATGCCGCGCGGGAGAATCGGGCCGCGCTGGCG
CGGGTGGCGGAGCGGCTTATTGATGCCGCAGAGCCGTACTACATCTCCTCCCAGGCCGGGCTACACGATC
TGCCGCCGCGCTGCGCCTGGGCGATCGCCACCGCCCGCAGCGTCTACCGGGAGATCGGTATTAAGGTAAA
AGCGGCGGGAGGCAGCGCCTGGGATCGCCGCCAGCACACCAGCAAAGGTGAAAAAATTGCCATGCTGATG
GCGGCACCGGGGCAGGTTATTCGGGCGAAGACGACGAGGGTGACGCCGCGTCCGGCCGGTCTTTGGCAGC
GTCCCGTTTAGGCGGGCGGCCATGACGTTCACGCAGGATCGCCTGTAGGTCGGCAGGCTTGCGGGCGTAA
ATAAAACCGAAGGAGACGCAGCCCTCCCGGCCGCGCACCGCGTGGTGCAGGCGGTGGGCGACGTAGAGCC
GCTTCAGGTAGCCCCGGCGCGGGATCCCGCCTCGCCGTGCTGTCCGGTCTCAACCTGATCCGCCAGAATC
GAGCCAACGGGATCGGCCAGCACGAATTCGGTATGCGGAGAGTGTTTGGCAAACCATGCCTGCAAGCCAC
CCAGCGTGCCGCCGGAGCCAACGCCTACTACCACGGCATCAACCCTGCCTGCCAGCTGGTCGAACAGCTC
CGGTGCGGTGGTGGTGGCGTGCGCCAGCGGGTTGGCCGGGTTAGAGAACTGATCAATATAGTAAGCACCC
GGCGTCTCCTCTGCCAGGCGGCGGGCGTAGTCCTGATAGTACTCCGGGTGGCCCTTTGTCACGTCGGAGC
GGGTCAGGCGCACATCAACACCCAGCGCACGCAGGTGGTAGATCCTCTACGCCGGACGCATCGTGGCCGG
CATCACCGGCGCCACAGGTGCGGTTGCTGGCGCCTATATCGCCGACATCACCGATGGGGAAGATCGGGCT
CGCCACTTCGGGCTCATGAGCGCTTGTTTCGGCGTGGGTATGGTGGCAGGCCCCGTGGCCGGGGGACTGT
TGGGCGCCATCTCCTTGGGGTCGAATTTGCTTTCGAATTTCTGCCATTCATCCGCTTATTATCACTTATT
CAGGCGTAGCACCAGGCGTTTAAGGGCACCCATTAAGCATTCTGCCGACATGGAAGCCATCACAGACGGC
ATGATGAACCTGAATCGCCAGCGGCATCAGCACCTTGTCGCCTTGCGTATAATATTTGCCCATGGTGAAA
ACGGGGGCGAAGAAGTTGTCCATATTGGCCACGTTTAAATCAAAACTGGTGAAACTCACCCAGGGATTGG
CTGAGACGAAAAACATATTCTCAATAAACCCTTTAGGGAAATAGGCCAGGTTTTCACCGTAACACGCCAC
ATCTTGCGAATATATGTGTAGAAACTGCCGGAAATCGTCGTGGTATTCACTCCAGAGCGATGAAAACGTT
TCAGTTTGCTCATGGAAAACGGTGTAACAAGGGTGAACACTATCCCATATCACCAGCTCACCGTCTTTCA
TTGCCATACG
Features (pLannotate 1.2.2; 27 found; start..end, strand, type, name):
    220..322     -  promoter       cat promoter: promoter of the E. coli cat gene encoding chloramphenicol acetyltransferase
    443..586     +  mobile_element IS1 (fragment): prokaryotic transposable element IS1
    705..760     -  rep_origin     RSF ori (fragment): Plasmids containing the RSF 1030 origin of replication can be propagated in E. coli cells that contain additional plasmids with compatible origins.
    848..1393    -  rep_origin     p15A ori: Plasmids containing the medium-copy-number p15A origin of replication can be propagated in E. coli cells that contain a second plasmid with the ColE1 origin.
   1505..1528    +  promoter       tet promoter (fragment): E. coli promoter for tetracycline efflux protein gene
   1532..1810    +  CDS            lacI (fragment): lac repressor; lacI; The lac repressor binds to the lac operator to inhibit transcription in E. coli. This inhibition can be relieved by adding lactose or isopropyl-β-D-thiogalactopyranoside (IPTG).
   1852..1869    +  promoter       tet promoter (fragment): E. coli promoter for tetracycline efflux protein gene
   1865..1966    -  CDS            yciV (fragment): RNAAM_ECOLI - Also known as trpH From Escherichia coli (strain K12).
   2042..2071    +  promoter       trc promoter: strong E. coli promoter; hybrid between the trp and lac UV5 promoters
   2075..2097    +  protein_bind   lac operator (fragment): The lac repressor binds to the lac operator to inhibit transcription in E. coli. This inhibition can be relieved by adding lactose or isopropyl-β-D-thiogalactopyranoside (IPTG). lac repressor encoded by lacI
   2112..2181    +  misc_feature   rrnG antiterminator: antiterminator from the E. coli rrnG leader region (Berg et al., 1989)
   2232..2258    +  CDS            minicistron: synthetic cistron containing a ribosome binding site (Shine-Dalgarno sequence), for enhancing the bacterial expression of a downstream cistron (Schoner, 1997) This first cistron should terminate 3 bp upstream of the ATG for the second cistron.
   2274..2294    +  CDS            capTEV™ (fragment): composite tag for in vivo biotinylation, TEV protease cleavage, and 6xHis tagging
   2295..2327    +  CDS            T7 tag (gene 10 leader): leader peptide from bacteriophage T7 gene 10 promotes efficient translation in E. coli
   2331..2354    +  CDS            Xpress™ tag: Xpress™ epitope tag, including an enterokinase recognition and cleavage site
   2466..3452    +  CDS            BKT3: BKT3_HAELA - Experimental evidence at protein level: Swiss-Prot protein existence level 1. Involved in the biosynthesis of ketocarotenoids which are powerful anti-oxidative molecules (PubMed:16242201, PubMed:21398427, PubMed:22526507). Catalyzes the conversion of beta-carotene to canthaxanthin via echinenone (PubMed:16242201, PubMed:21398427, PubMed:22526507). From Haematococcus lacustris (Green alga) (Haematococcus pluvialis).
   3522..3815    +  CDS            TcR (fragment): tetracycline efflux protein; tet; confers resistance to tetracycline
   3934..4854    +  CDS            crtE: CRTE_PSEVU - Experimental evidence at protein level: Swiss-Prot protein existence level 1. Catalyzes the condensation of farnesyl diphosphate (FPP) and isopentenyl diphosphate (IPP) to yield geranylgeranyl diphosphate (GGPP) needed for biosynthesis of carotenoids and diterpenes. From Pseudescherichia vulneris (Escherichia vulneris).
   4920..5960    +  CDS            fni: IDI2_PSEVU - Protein inferred from homology: Swiss-Prot protein existence level 3. Involved in the biosynthesis of isoprenoids. Catalyzes the 1,3-allylic rearrangement of the homoallylic substrate isopentenyl (IPP) to its allylic isomer, dimethylallyl diphosphate (DMAPP). From Pseudescherichia vulneris (Escherichia vulneris).
   5960..6049    +  CDS            crtX (fragment): CRTX_PSEVU - Also known as ugt101. Experimental evidence at protein level: Swiss-Prot protein existence level 1. Catalyzes the glycosylation reaction which converts zeaxanthin to zeaxanthin bis(beta-D-glucoside). The reaction proceeds in two steps with the monoglucoside as an intermediate. From Pseudescherichia vulneris (Escherichia vulneris).
   6052..6390    +  CDS            crtX (fragment): CRTX_PSEVU - Also known as ugt101. Experimental evidence at protein level: Swiss-Prot protein existence level 1. Catalyzes the glycosylation reaction which converts zeaxanthin to zeaxanthin bis(beta-D-glucoside). The reaction proceeds in two steps with the monoglucoside as an intermediate. From Pseudescherichia vulneris (Escherichia vulneris).
   6393..7547    +  CDS            crtY: CRTY_PSEVU - Experimental evidence at protein level: Swiss-Prot protein existence level 1. Catalyzes the cyclization reaction which converts lycopene to beta-carotene. From Pseudescherichia vulneris (Escherichia vulneris).
   7547..9019    +  CDS            crtI: CRTI_PANAN - Experimental evidence at protein level: Swiss-Prot protein existence level 1. Converts 15-cis-phytoene into all-trans-lycopene via the intermediary of all-trans-phytofluene, all-trans-zeta-carotene and all- trans-neurosporene, by the introduction of four double bonds. From Pantoea ananas (Erwinia uredovora).
   9022..9945    +  CDS            crtB: CRTB_PANAN - Experimental evidence at protein level: Swiss-Prot protein existence level 1. Involved in the biosynthesis of carotenoids. Catalyzes the condensation of two molecules of geranylgeranyl diphosphate (GGPP) to give prephytoene diphosphate (PPPP) and the subsequent rearrangement of the cyclopropylcarbinyl intermediate to yield the 15-cis-phytoene isomer. From Pantoea ananas (Erwinia uredovora).
   9929..10105   -  CDS            crtZ (fragment): CRTZ_PANAN - Protein inferred from homology: Swiss-Prot protein existence level 3. Catalyzes the hydroxylation reaction from beta-carotene to zeaxanthin. From Pantoea ananas (Erwinia uredovora).
  10471..10657   +  CDS            TcR (fragment): tetracycline efflux protein; tet; confers resistance to tetracycline
  10741..219     -  CDS            CmR (fragment) (across the origin): chloramphenicol acetyltransferase; cat; confers resistance to chloramphenicol
