[The description below was written by a language model from this plasmid's Addgene catalogue record and pLannotate feature annotations shown in this document.]
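Description:
pAC-CANTHipi is a low-copy bacterial plasmid of about 11.2 kb that makes Escherichia coli accumulate the ketocarotenoid canthaxanthin. It is built on pAC-BETAipi, a beta-carotene-producing member of the pAC plasmid series. Replication depends on a p15A origin, which is compatible with ColE1-type plasmids, so a second plasmid carrying a candidate enzyme gene can be maintained in the same cell. Selection is by chloramphenicol, through a cat gene and its own promoter. The tetracycline resistance gene survives only as fragments flanking the inserted DNA, so it appears to have been disrupted by cloning.

The backbone carries a carotenoid gene cluster from Erwinia herbicola (Pantoea agglomerans) Eho10. In it, idi (annotated as fni) interconverts IPP and DMAPP to boost precursor supply, and crtE makes geranylgeranyl diphosphate. crtB then forms phytoene, crtI desaturates it to lycopene, and crtY cyclises lycopene to beta-carotene. Only fragments of crtX and crtZ are annotated, consistent with the pathway stopping at beta-carotene rather than proceeding to zeaxanthin or its glucosides. The automated annotation assigns these genes to homologues from related species, whereas the catalogue entry gives the Eho10 source.

The added element is a roughly 1.9 kb blunt-ended fragment derived from a pTrcHis construct and inserted at a HindIII site that was destroyed in the process. It contains the trc promoter with a lac operator, an rrnG antiterminator and a translation-enhancing minicistron. These are followed by an N-terminal 6His, T7 gene 10 leader and Xpress tag region fused in frame to the Haematococcus pluvialis crtO (bkt) cDNA. This beta-carotene C4 ketolase converts beta-carotene to canthaxanthin via echinenone. Only a fragment of lacI is present. The plasmid belongs to a portfolio used for identifying and analysing carotenoid pathway enzymes, where it supplies canthaxanthin as a product or substrate in E. coli.
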