Addgene plasmid #53301: pAC-CANTHipi
Purpose: Contains crtE, idi, crtI, crtY, and crtB genes of Erwinia herbicola (Pantoea agglomerans) Eho10, and a crtO cDNA of Haematococcus pluvialis fused to a Trc promoter. Produces canthaxanthin in E. coli.
Depositing lab: Francis X Cunningham Jr. Depositing organization: University of Maryland, College Park. Publication: A portfolio of plasmids for identification and analysis of carotenoid pathway enzymes: Adonis aestivalis as a case study. Cunningham FX Jr, Gantt E. Photosynth Res. 2007 May;92(2):245-59. Epub 2007 Jul 17. 10.1007/s11120-007-9210-0 PubMed 17634749.
Backbone
  Vector backbone: pAC-BETAipi
  Backbone manufacturer: Francis X. Cunningham, Jr.
  Backbone size w/o insert (bp): 9259
  Total vector size (bp): 11200
  Modifications to backbone: An Haematococcus pluvialis beta-carotene C4 oxygenase cDNA (crtO) was excised from plasmid pHPK [Lotan T, Hirschberg J (1995) Cloning and expression in Escherichia coli of the gene encoding beta-C-4-oxygenase, that converts beta-carotene to the ketocarotenoid canthaxanthin in Haematococcus pluvialis. FEBS Lett. 364, 125-128.] as a SacI–KpnI fragment of ca. 1.7 kB. This fragment was ligated in these same sites in pTrcHis A to give pHpKetoTrcA (unpublished), wherein the crtO cDNA was fused, in frame, to a 6His tag and a Trc promoter. An EcoRV–PstI fragment of 1.94 kB, containing the crtO gene fusion and Trc promoter, was excised from pHpKetoTrc, the ends made blunt with the Klenow enzyme, and this fragment was inserted into HindIII-digested, Klenow-blunted pAC-BETAipi. The insert was in the forward orientation, as ascertained by restriction enzyme digests.
  Vector type: low copy number bacterial cloning vector
Growth in bacteria
  Bacterial resistance: Chloramphenicol, 25 μg/mL
  Growth temperature: 30°C
  Growth strain: Top10
  Growth instructions: Grow liquid cultures on a platform shaker at 28 degrees Celsius in darkness for 2-3 days for best canthaxanthin production, or grow on agar plates at room temperature for 3-7 days.
  Copy number: Low Copy
Gene/Insert
  Gene/Insert name: crtO (alt names: bkt; beta-carotene C4 oxygenase; beta-carotene 4-ketolase)
  Species: Haematococcus pluvialis
  Insert size (bp): 1937
  GenBank ID: X86782.1
  Promoter: Trc
  Tag / fusion protein: 6His (N terminal on insert)
  Cloning method: Restriction Enzyme; 5′ cloning site HindIII (destroyed during cloning); 3′ cloning site HindIII (destroyed during cloning)
  Sequencing primers: 5′ none; 3′ none
Resource information
  A portion of this plasmid was derived from a plasmid made by: The plasmid pHPK, containing the crtO gene of Haematococcus pluvialis, [Lotan T, Hirschberg J (1995) Cloning and expression in Escherichia coli of the gene encoding beta-C-4-oxygenase, that converts beta-carotene to the ketocarotenoid canthaxanthin in Haematococcus pluvialis. FEBS Lett. 364, 125-128.] was a gift of Dr. Yossi Hirschberg of the Hebrew University of Jerusalem.
Terms and licenses: Academic/Nonprofit Terms; Industry Terms: Not Available to Industry
Depositor comments: For better yield of low copy number pAC-based plasmids, grow liquid cultures on a platform shaker at ca. 30 degrees Celsius. When cultures reach early stationary phase, dilute 2-fold with growth medium, add spectinomycin (150 mg/liter), and "amplify" for several hours before harvest. For plasmid selection and maintenance in E. coli, use chloramphenicol at 30 mg/liter.
How to cite: pAC-CANTHipi was a gift from Francis X Cunningham Jr (Addgene plasmid # 53301 ; http://n2t.net/addgene:53301 ; RRID:Addgene_53301)
