>Addgene plasmid #53301 | pAC-CANTHipi | addgene partial sequence | sequence record 91380 | pBRrevBam 5'-GGTGATGTCGGCGATATAGG-3'
ATGCGTCCGGCGTAGAGGATCTACCACCTGCGTGCGCTGGGTGTTGATGTGCGCCTGACCCGCTCCGACG
TGACAAAGGGCCACCCGGAGTACTATCAGGACTACGCCCGCCGCCTGGCAGAGGAGACGCCGGGTGCTTA
CTATATTGATCAGTTCTCTAACCCGGCCAACCCGCTGGCGCACGCCACCACCACCGCACCGGAGCTGTTC
GACCAGCTGGCAGGCAGGGTTGATGCCGTGGTAGTAGGCGTTGGCTCCGGCGGCACGCTGGGTGGCTTGC
AGGCATGGTTTGCCAAACACTCTCCGCATACCGAATTCGTGCTGGCCGATCCCGTTGGCTCGATTCTGGC
GGATCAGGTTGAGACCGGACAGCACGGCGAGGCGGGATCCCGCGCCGGGGCTACCTGAAGCGGCTCTACG
TCGCCCACCGCCTGCACCACGCGGTGCGCGGCCGGGAGGGCTGCGTCTCCTTCGGTTTTATTTACGCCCG
CAAGCCTGCCGACCTACAGGCGATCCTGCGTGAACGTCATGGCCGCCCGCCTAAACGGGACGCTGCCAAA
GACCGGCCGGACGCGGCGTCACCCTCGTCGTCTTC
