>Addgene plasmid #53301 | pAC-CANTHipi | addgene partial sequence | sequence record 92851 | crtI-R 5'-cgccaatcacaacggttt-3'
GGGCTCCGGCAGCCCATAAAAGCGCTGCATCACCCGCCAGCGGTTCTCCTCGCGCCCGGCCAGGAAAAGC
ATCCGGTTCAGCAGGCGGAAGAATCCCTGCCTGCGCCAGTGGCGTTCGGCAAACTGCCGGGTGAGCTGAT
AGAGCGGAACGCTGCCCAGCCGCGGGCTGTCGGCAATCGCGTCGGCAAGGGCCACCGCCAGCGGCAGCGA
ATAGCCAGTGGTAGGGTGAAATAGCCCAGCCCGCATTCCCGAGCGCGGCACGCCCGGCGCATCGGCCCAC
AGAGCCTGGATGTCACCCGCCAGGGTAATCGGCAGACAGCCGGTCTCCTCGCGTTCAAGCTGGGCCAGCT
GCCACCCTTTGCTGTGAGCATAGTCGGTAACCGTCTGGCGTAGGGCATTATCATCACGCTGCGGGACATT
GGCGTAGCGCGTATCCTCGATCAGCAGCGTGTCGGCGGAGAGCGGCAGCGTGTAGACAAAGCGATAGCCC
TGCTGCTGCGCCACCGTGGCATCCATCAGGATCGGTAC
