>Addgene plasmid #53301 | pAC-CANTHipi | addgene partial sequence | sequence record 92858 | crtI-F 5'-cgacattgccaacctctacc-3'
GCAATGAGCCAACCGCCGCTGCTTGACCACGCCACGCAGACCATGGCCAACGGCTCGAAAAGTTTTGCCA
CCGCTGCGAAGCTGTTCGACCCGGCCACCCGCCGTAGCGTGCTGATGCTCTACACCTGGTGCCGCCACTG
CGATGACGTCATTGACGACCAGACCCACGGCTTCGCCAGCGAGGCCGCGGCGGAGGAGGAGGCCACCCAG
CGCCTGGCCCGGCTGCGCACGCTGACCCTGGCGGCGTTTGAAGGGGCCGAGATGCAGGATCCGGCCTTCG
CTGCCTTTCAGGAGGTGGCGCTGACCCACGGTATTACGCCCCGCATGGCGCTCGATCACCTCGACGGCTT
TGCGATGGACGTGGCTCAGACCCGCTATGTCACCTTTGAGGATACGCTGCGCTACTGCTATCACGTGGCG
GGCGTGGTGGGTCTGATGATGGCCAGGGTGATGGGCGTGCGGGATGAGCGGGTGCTGGATCGCGCCTGCG
ATCTGGGG
