>Addgene plasmid #53301 | pAC-CANTHipi | addgene partial sequence | sequence record 92865 | pBRforBam 5'-CTTGGAGCCACTATCGAC-3'
GAGAGCTATCCGCGCGGTCTACGGTTAACTGATACTAAAAGACAATTCAGCGGGTAACCTTGCAATGGTG
AGTGGCAGTAAAGCGGGCGTTTCGCCTCATCGCGAAATAGAAGTAATGAGACAATCCATTGACGATCACC
TGGCTGGCCTGTTACCTGAAACCGACAGCCAGGATATCGTCAGCCTTGCGATGCGTGAAGGCGTCATGGC
ACCCGGTAAACGGATCCGTCCGCTGCTGATGCTGCTGGCCGCCCGCGACCTCCGCTACCAGGGCAGTATG
CCTACGCTGCTCGATCTCGCCTGCGCCGTTGAACTGACCCATACCGCGTCGCTGATGCTCGACGACATGC
CCTGCATGGACAACGCCGAGCTGCGCCGCGGTCAGCCCACTACCCACAAAAAATTTGGTGAGAGCGTGGC
GATCCTTGCCTCCGTTGGGCTGCTCTCTAAAGCCTTTGGTCTGATCGCCGCCACCGGCGATCTGCCGGGG
GAGAGGCGTGCCCAGGCGGTCAACGAGCTCTCTACCGCCGTGGGCGTGCAGGGCCTGGTACTGGGGCAGT
TTCGCGATCTTAACGATGCCGCCCTCGACCGTAC
