>Addgene plasmid #53301 | pAC-CANTHipi | addgene partial sequence | sequence record 92866 | pTrcHis-F 5'-GAGGTATATATTAATGTATCG-3'
ATGGGGGGTTCTCATCATCATCATCATCATGGTATGGCTAGCATGACTGGTGGACAGCAAATGGGTCGGG
ATCTGTACGACGATGACGATAAGGATCGATGGGGATCCGAGCTCAAGCGTTTGTGCGCCTCGACGTGGCC
AGTCTGCACTGCCTTGAACCCGCGAGTCTCCCGCCGCACTGACTGCCATAGCACAGCTAGACGAATGCAG
CTAGCAGCGACAGTAATGTTGGAGCAGCTTACCGGAAGCGCTGAGGCACTCAAGGAGAAGGAGAAGGAGG
TTGCAGGCAGCTCTGACGTGTTGCGTACATGGGCGACCCAGTACTCGCTTCCGTCAGAAGAGTCAGACGC
GGCCCGCCCGGGACTGAAGAATGCCTACAAGCCACCACCTTCCGACACAAAGGGCATCACAATGGCGCTA
GCTGTCATCGGCTCCTGGGCCGCAGTGTTCCTCCACGCCATTTTTCAAATCAAGCTTCCGACCTCCTTGG
ACCAGCTGCACTGGCTGCCCGTGTCAGATGCCACAGCTCAGCTGGTTAGCGGCAGCAGCAGCCTGCTGCA
CATCGTCGTAGTATTCTTTGTCCTGGAGTTCCTGTACACAGGCCTTTTTATCACCACGCATGATGCTATG
CATGGCACCATCGCCATGAGAAACAGGCAGCTTAATGACTTCTTGGGCAGAGTATGCATCTCCTTGTACG
CCTGGTTTGATTACAACATGCTGCACCGCAAGCATTGGGAGCACCACAACCACACTGGCGAGGTGG
