>Addgene plasmid #53301 | pAC-CANTHipi | addgene partial sequence | sequence record 93649 | crtE-F 5'-atctgtggtttggccatca-3'
TGGCGCTTTACCCACTGCGCCCTGCCAGAGCTGAATTTTAGCGACATCACGCTGGAAACCACCTTCCTGA
ATCGGCAGCTACAGGCTCCGCTGCTGATCAGCTCCATGACCGGCGGCGTTGAGCGCTCGCGCCATATCAA
CCGCCACCTCG
